Addgene plasmid #234256: 8061-E19
Purpose: Gateway ORF Entry clone of human BMPR1B with stop codon (for native or N-terminal fusions)
Depositing lab: Dominic Esposito. Depositing organization: Frederick National Laboratory.
Backbone
  Vector backbone: pDonr-253
  Backbone size w/o insert (bp): 3155
  Vector type: Gateway Entry Clone
Growth in bacteria
  Bacterial resistance: Spectinomycin, 50 μg/mL
  Growth temperature: 37°C
  Growth strain: DH5alpha
  Copy number: High Copy
Gene/Insert
  Gene/Insert name: BMPR1B (alt name: Alk6)
  Species: H. sapiens (human)
  Insert size (bp): 1587
  Entrez Gene: BMPR1B (a.k.a. ALK-6, ALK6, AMD3, AMDD, BDA1D, BDA2, CDw293)
  Cloning method: Gateway Cloning
  Sequencing primers: 5′ M13F 23-mer (5'-CCCAGTCACGACGTTGTAAAACG); 3′ attLR 23-mer (5'-TAACATCAGAGATTTTGAGACAC)
Terms and licenses: Academic/Nonprofit Terms; Industry Terms: Not Available to Industry
How to cite: 8061-E19 was a gift from Dominic Esposito (Addgene plasmid # 234256 ; http://n2t.net/addgene:234256 ; RRID:Addgene_234256)
