[The description below was written by a language model from this plasmid's Addgene catalogue record and pLannotate feature annotations shown in this document.]
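Description:
8061-E19 is a Gateway entry clone built on the pDonr-253 backbone that carries the human BMPR1B open reading frame (also known as ALK6). BMPR1B is a type I transmembrane serine/threonine kinase receptor of the BMP family that, once activated by type II receptors, signals through SMAD transcriptional regulators. The plasmid is maintained in E. coli from a high-copy ColE1/pUC-type origin and is selected with spectinomycin through the aadA (SmR) aminoglycoside adenylyltransferase gene, which lies downstream of a fragment of a class 1 integron Pc promoter. The sequenced record is 4,718 nt. The annotation also picks up backbone remnants, including an incP oriT, small fragments of lacI, lacZα, traJ and a gentamicin resistance gene, and pUC polylinker pieces. None of these appears to be a complete functional gene.

The BMPR1B coding sequence is flanked by two attL recombination sites in opposite orientation. The annotation software labels both as attL3, so the record does not clearly establish the exact attL variants. A short partial match to a TEV protease site is annotated between the upstream attL and the start of the ORF, but it is only a fragment. rrnB T1 and T2 terminators sit upstream of the cassette, where they can insulate the insert from read-through transcription, and a T7 promoter lies just beyond the downstream attL site, pointing back toward the insert. No promoter for expressing the ORF is present, as expected for an entry clone. The ORF retains its stop codon, so LR recombination into a destination vector yields either native protein or an N-terminal fusion, and C-terminal tagging is not possible. The clone therefore serves as a source for moving BMPR1B into expression vectors chosen by the user.
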