Features (pLannotate 1.2.2; 17 found; start..end, strand, type, name):
    121..213     +  CDS            lacI (fragment): lac repressor; lacI; The lac repressor binds to the lac operator to inhibit transcription in E. coli. This inhibition can be relieved by adding lactose or isopropyl-β-D-thiogalactopyranoside (IPTG).
    268..295     -  terminator     rrnB T2 terminator: transcription terminator T2 from the E. coli rrnB gene
    427..470     +  terminator     rrnB T1 terminator: Escherichia coli rrnB; transcription terminator T1 from the E. coli rrnB gene
    517..553     -  CDS            lacZα (fragment): LacZα fragment of β-galactosidase; lacZ fragment
    570..665     +  protein_bind   attL3: mutant version of attL; recombination site for the Gateway® LR reaction LR Clonase™
    668..684     +  CDS            TEV site (fragment): tobacco etch virus (TEV) protease recognition and cleavage site
    692..2197    +  CDS            BMPR1B: BMR1B_HUMAN - Experimental evidence at protein level: Swiss-Prot protein existence level 1. On ligand binding, forms a receptor complex consisting of two type II and two type I transmembrane serine/threonine kinases. Type II receptors phosphorylate and activate type I receptors which autophosphorylate, then bind and activate SMAD transcriptional regulators. Receptor for BMP7/OP-1 and GDF5. Positively regulates chondrocyte differentiation through GDF5 interaction. From Homo sapiens (Human).
   2202..2297    -  protein_bind   attL3: mutant version of attL; recombination site for the Gateway® LR reaction LR Clonase™
   2316..2334    -  promoter       T7 promoter: promoter for bacteriophage T7 RNA polymerase
   2524..2547    +  promoter       Pc promoter (fragment): intI1 (promoter lies within the coding sequence); class 1 integron promoter
   2723..2779    +  CDS            GmR (fragment): gentamycin acetyltransferase; aacC1; confers resistance to gentamycin
   2786..3577    +  CDS            SmR: aminoglycoside adenylyltransferase (Murphy, 1985); aadA; confers resistance to spectinomycin and streptomycin
   3581..3618    -  misc_feature   MCS (fragment): pUC18/19 multiple cloning site
   3621..3666    -  CDS            traJ (fragment): oriT-recognizing protein; traJ
   3699..3808    -  oriT           oriT: incP origin of transfer
   3945..3982    +  misc_feature   MCS (fragment): pUC18/19 multiple cloning site
   4068..4656    +  rep_origin     ori: high-copy-number ColE1/pMB1/pBR322/pUC origin of replication
>Addgene plasmid #234256 | 8061-E19 | addgene full sequence | sequence record 469781 | Addgene NGS Result
CTTTCCTGCGTTATCCCCTGATTCTGTGGATAACCGTATTACCGCCTTTGAGTGAGCTGATACCGCTCGC
CGCAGCCGAACGACCGAGCGCAGCGAGTCAGTGAGCGAGGAAGCGGAAGAGCGCCCAATACGCAAACCGC
CTCTCCCCGCGCGTTGGCCGATTCATTAATGCAGCTGGCACGACAGGTTTCCCGACTGGAAAGCGGGCAG
TGAGCGCAACGCAATTAATACGCGTACCGCTAGCCAGGAAGAGTTTGTAGAAACGCAAAAAGGCCATCCG
TCAGGATGGCCTTCTGCTTAGTTTGATGCCTGGCAGTTTATGGCGGGCGTCCTGCCCGCCACCCTCCGGG
CCGTTGCTTCACAACGTTCAAATCCGCTCCCGGCGGATTTGTCCTACTCAGGAGAGCGTTCACCGACAAA
CAACAGATAAAACGAAAGGCCCAGTCTTCCGACTGAGCCTTTCGTTTTATTTGATGCCTGGCAGTTCCCT
ACTCTCGCGTTAACGCTAGCATGGATGTTTTCCCAGTCACGACGTTGTAAAACGACGGCCAGTCTTAAGC
TCGGGCCCCAAATAATGATTTTATTTTGACTGATAGTGACCTGTTCGTTGCAACAAATTGATGAGCAATG
CTTTTTTATAATGCCAACTTTGTACAAAAAAGTTGGCGAAAACCTGTACTTCCAAGGCACCATGCTTTTG
CGAAGTGCAGGAAAATTAAATGTGGGCACCAAGAAAGAGGATGGTGAGAGTACAGCCCCCACCCCCCGTC
CAAAGGTCTTGCGTTGTAAATGCCACCACCATTGTCCAGAAGACTCAGTCAACAATATTTGCAGCACAGA
CGGATATTGTTTCACGATGATAGAAGAGGATGACTCTGGGTTGCCTGTGGTCACTTCTGGTTGCCTAGGA
CTAGAAGGCTCAGATTTTCAGTGTCGGGACACTCCCATTCCTCATCAAAGAAGATCAATTGAATGCTGCA
CAGAAAGGAACGAATGTAATAAAGACCTACACCCTACACTGCCTCCATTGAAAAACAGAGATTTTGTTGA
TGGACCTATACACCACAGGGCTTTACTTATATCTGTGACTGTCTGTAGTTTGCTCTTGGTCCTTATCATA
TTATTTTGTTACTTCCGGTATAAAAGACAAGAAACCAGACCTCGATACAGCATTGGGTTAGAACAGGATG
AAACTTACATTCCTCCTGGAGAATCCCTGAGAGACTTAATTGAGCAGTCTCAGAGCTCAGGAAGTGGATC
AGGCCTCCCTCTGCTGGTCCAAAGGACTATAGCTAAGCAGATTCAGATGGTGAAACAGATTGGAAAAGGT
CGCTATGGGGAAGTTTGGATGGGAAAGTGGCGTGGCGAAAAGGTAGCTGTGAAAGTGTTCTTCACCACAG
AGGAAGCCAGCTGGTTCAGAGAGACAGAAATATATCAGACAGTGTTGATGAGGCATGAAAACATTTTGGG
TTTCATTGCTGCAGATATCAAAGGGACAGGGTCCTGGACCCAGTTGTACCTAATCACAGACTATCATGAA
AATGGTTCCCTTTATGATTATCTGAAGTCCACCACCCTAGACGCTAAATCAATGCTGAAGTTAGCCTACT
CTTCTGTCAGTGGCTTATGTCATTTACACACAGAAATCTTTAGTACTCAAGGCAAACCAGCAATTGCCCA
TCGAGATCTGAAAAGTAAAAACATTCTGGTGAAGAAAAATGGAACTTGCTGTATTGCTGACCTGGGCCTG
GCTGTTAAATTTATTAGTGATACAAATGAAGTTGACATACCACCTAACACTCGAGTTGGCACCAAACGCT
ATATGCCTCCAGAAGTGTTGGACGAGAGCTTGAACAGAAATCACTTCCAGTCTTACATCATGGCTGACAT
GTATAGTTTTGGCCTCATCCTTTGGGAGGTTGCTAGGAGATGTGTATCAGGAGGTATAGTGGAAGAATAC
CAGCTTCCTTATCATGACCTAGTGCCCAGTGACCCCTCTTATGAGGACATGAGGGAGATTGTGTGCATCA
AGAAGTTACGCCCCTCATTCCCAAACCGGTGGAGCAGTGATGAGTGTCTAAGGCAGATGGGAAAACTCAT
GACAGAATGCTGGGCTCACAATCCTGCATCAAGGCTGACAGCCCTGCGGGTTAAGAAAACACTTGCCAAA
ATGTCAGAGTCCCAGGACATTAAACTCTAATCAACTTTCTTGTACAAAGTTGGCATTATAAGAAAGCATT
GCTTATCAATTTGTTGCAACGAACAGGTCACTATCAGTCAAAATAAAATCATTATTTGCCATCCAGCTGA
TATCCCCTATAGTGAGTCGTATTACATGGTCATAGCTGTTTCCTGGCAGCTCTGGCCCGTGTCTCAAAAT
CTCTGATGTTACATTGCACAAGATAAAAATATATCATCATGCCTCCTCTAGACCAGCCAGGACAGAAATG
CCTCGACTTCGCTGCTACCCAAGGTTGCCGGGTGACGCACACCGTGGAAACGGATGAAGGCACGAACCCA
GTGGACATAAGCCTGTTCGGTTCGTAAGCTGTAATGCAAGTAGCGTATGCGCTCACGCAACTGGTCCAGA
ACCTTGACCGAACGCAGCGGTGGTAACGGCGCAGTGGCGGTTTTCATGGCTTGTTATGACTGTTTTTTTG
GGGTACAGTCTATGCCTCGGGCATCCAAGCAGCAAGCGCGTTACGCCGTGGGTCGATGTTTGATGTTATG
GAGCAGCAACGATGTTACGCAGCAGGGCAGTCGCCCTAAAACAAAGTTAAACATTATGAGGGAAGCGGTG
ATCGCCGAAGTATCGACTCAACTATCAGAGGTAGTTGGCGTCATCGAGCGCCATCTCGAACCGACGTTGC
TGGCCGTACATTTGTACGGCTCCGCAGTGGATGGCGGCCTGAAGCCACACAGTGATATTGATTTGCTGGT
TACGGTGACCGTAAGGCTTGATGAAACAACGCGGCGAGCTTTGATCAACGACCTTTTGGAAACTTCGGCT
TCCCCTGGAGAGAGCGAGATTCTCCGCGCTGTAGAAGTCACCATTGTTGTGCACGACGACATCATTCCGT
GGCGTTATCCAGCTAAGCGCGAACTGCAATTTGGAGAATGGCAGCGCAATGACATTCTTGCAGGTATCTT
CGAGCCAGCCACGATCGACATTGATCTGGCTATCTTGCTGACAAAAGCAAGAGAACATAGCGTTGCCTTG
GTAGGTCCAGCGGCGGAGGAACTCTTTGATCCGGTTCCTGAACAGGATCTATTTGAGGCGCTAAATGAAA
CCTTAACGCTATGGAACTCGCCGCCCGACTGGGCTGGCGATGAGCGAAATGTAGTGCTTACGTTGTCCCG
CATTTGGTACAGCGCAGTAACCGGCAAAATCGCGCCGAAGGATGTCGCTGCCGACTGGGCAATGGAGCGC
CTGCCGGCCCAGTATCAGCCCGTCATACTTGAAGCTAGACAGGCTTATCTTGGACAAGAAGAAGATCGCT
TGGCCTCGCGCGCAGATCAGTTGGAAGAATTTGTCCACTACGTGAAAGGCGAGATCACCAAGGTAGTCGG
CAAATAACCCTCGACTCTAGAGGATCCCCGGGTACCGAGCTCGAATTCCGTGATAGGTGGGCTGCCCTTC
CTGGTTGGCTTGGTTTCATCAGCCATCCGCTTGCCCTCATCTGTTACGCCGGCGGTAGCCGGCCAGCCTC
GCAGAGCAGGATTCCCGTTGAGCACCGCCAGGTGCGAATAAGGGACAGTGAAGAAGGAACACCCGCTCGC
GGGTGGGCCTACTTCACCTATCCTGCCCGGCTGACGCCGTTGGATACACCAAGGAAAGTCTACACGAACC
CTTTGGCAAAATCCTGTATATCGTGCGAAAAAGGATGGATATACCGAAAAAATCGCTATAATGACCCCGA
AGCAGGGTTATGCAGCGGAAAACGGAATTCGAGCTCGGTACCCGGGGATCCTCTAGAGTCGAGCCACCCA
TGACCAAAATCCCTTAACGTGAGTTACGCGTCGTTCCACTGAGCGTCAGACCCCGTAGAAAAGATCAAAG
GATCTTCTTGAGATCCTTTTTTTCTGCGCGTAATCTGCTGCTTGCAAACAAAAAAACCACCGCTACCAGC
GGTGGTTTGTTTGCCGGATCAAGAGCTACCAACTCTTTTTCCGAAGGTAACTGGCTTCAGCAGAGCGCAG
ATACCAAATACTGTTCTTCTAGTGTAGCCGTAGTTAGGCCACCACTTCAAGAACTCTGTAGCACCGCCTA
CATACCTCGCTCTGCTAATCCTGTTACCAGTGGCTGCTGCCAGTGGCGATAAGTCGTGTCTTACCGGGTT
GGACTCAAGACGATAGTTACCGGATAAGGCGCAGCGGTCGGGCTGAACGGGGGGTTCGTGCACACAGCCC
AGCTTGGAGCGAACGACCTACACCGAACTGAGATACCTACAGCGTGAGCTATGAGAAAGCGCCACGCTTC
CCGAAGGGAGAAAGGCGGACAGGTATCCGGTAAGCGGCAGGGTCGGAACAGGAGAGCGCACGAGGGAGCT
TCCAGGGGGAAACGCCTGGTATCTTTATAGTCCTGTCGGGTTTCGCCACCTCTGACTTGAGCGTCGATTT
TTGTGATGCTCGTCAGGGGGGCGGAGCCTATGGAAAAACGCCAGCAACGCGGCCTTTTTACGGTTCCTGG
CCTTTTGCTGGCCTTTTGCTCACATGTT
